>Addgene plasmid #238866 | NanoLuc-BCL2 Fusion Vector | addgene full sequence | sequence record 479819 | Addgene NGS Result
TCAATATTGGCCATTAGCCATATTATTCATTGGTTATATAGCATAAATCAATATTGGCTATTGGCCATTG
CATACGTTGTATCTATATCATAATATGTACATTTATATTGGCTCATGTCCAATATGACCGCCATGTTGGC
ATTGATTATTGACTAGTTATTAATAGTAATCAATTACGGGGTCATTAGTTCATAGCCCATATATGGAGTT
CCGCGTTACATAACTTACGGTAAATGGCCCGCCTGGCTGACCGCCCAACGACCCCCGCCCATTGACGTCA
ATAATGACGTATGTTCCCATAGTAACGCCAATAGGGACTTTCCATTGACGTCAATGGGTGGAGTATTTAC
GGTAAACTGCCCACTTGGCAGTACATCAAGTGTATCATATGCCAAGTCCGCCCCCTATTGACGTCAATGA
CGGTAAATGGCCCGCCTGGCATTATGCCCAGTACATGACCTTACGGGACTTTCCTACTTGGCAGTACATC
TACGTATTAGTCATCGCTATTACCATGGTGATGCGGTTTTGGCAGTACACCAATGGGCGTGGATAGCGGT
TTGACTCACGGGGATTTCCAAGTCTCCACCCCATTGACGTCAATGGGAGTTTGTTTTGGCACCAAAATCA
ACGGGACTTTCCAAAATGTCGTAATAACCCCGCCCCGTTGACGCAAATGGGCGGTAGGCGTGTACGGTGG
GAGGTCTATATAAGCAGAGCTGGTTTAGTGAACCGTCAGATCACTAGAAGCTTTATTGCGGTAGTTTATC
ACAGTTAAATTGCTAACGCAGTCAGTGCTTCTGACACAACAGTCTCGAACTTAAGCTGCAGAAGTTGGTC
GTGAGGCACTGGGCAGGTAAGTATCAAGGTTACAAGACAGGTTTAAGGAGACCAATAGAAACTGGGCTTG
TCGAGACAGAGAAGACTCTTGCGTTTCTGATAGGCACCTATTGGTCTTACTGACATCCACTTTGCCTTTC
TCTCCACAGGTGTCCACTCCCAGTTCAATTACAGCTCTTAAGGCTAGAGTATTAATACGACTCACTATAG
GGCTAGCGCTCACCATGGTCTTCACACTCGAAGATTTCGTTGGGGACTGGCGACAGACAGCCGGCTACAA
CCTGGACCAAGTCCTTGAACAGGGAGGTGTGTCCAGTTTGTTTCAGAATCTCGGGGTGTCCGTAACTCCG
ATCCAAAGGATTGTCCTGAGCGGTGAAAATGGGCTGAAGATCGACATCCATGTCATCATCCCGTATGAAG
GTCTGAGCGGCGACCAAATGGGCCAGATCGAAAAAATTTTTAAGGTGGTGTACCCTGTGGATGATCATCA
CTTTAAGGTGATCCTGCACTATGGCACACTGGTAATCGACGGGGTTACGCCGAACATGATCGACTATTTC
GGACGGCCGTATGAAGGCATCGCCGTGTTCGACGGCAAAAAGATCACTGTAACAGGGACCCTGTGGAACG
GCAACAAAATTATCGACGAGCGCCTGATCAACCCCGACGGCTCCCTGCTGTTCCGAGTAACCATCAACGG
AGTGACCGGCTGGCGGCTGTGCGAACGCATTCTGGCGGGCTCGAGCGGCGCGATCGCCATGGCGCACGCT
GGGAGAACAGGGTACGATAACCGGGAGATAGTGATGAAGTACATCCATTATAAGCTGTCGCAGAGGGGCT
ACGAGTGGGATGCGGGAGATGTGGGCGCCGCGCCCCCGGGGGCCGCCCCCGCACCGGGCATCTTCTCCTC
CCAGCCCGGGCACACGCCCCATCCAGCCGCATCCCGGGACCCGGTCGCCAGGACCTCGCCGCTGCAGACC
CCGGCTGCCCCCGGCGCCGCCGCGGGGCCTGCGCTCAGCCCGGTGCCACCTGTGGTCCACCTGACCCTCC
GCCAGGCCGGCGACGACTTCTCCCGCCGCTACCGCCGCGACTTCGCCGAGATGTCCAGCCAGCTGCACCT
GACGCCCTTCACCGCGCGGGGACGCTTTGCCACGGTGGTGGAGGAGCTCTTCAGGGACGGGGTGAACTGG
GGGAGGATTGTGGCCTTCTTTGAGTTCGGTGGGGTCATGTGTGTGGAGAGCGTCAACCGGGAGATGTCGC
CCCTGGTGGACAACATCGCCCTGTGGATGACTGAGTACCTGAACCGGCACCTGCACACCTGGATCCAGGA
TAACGGAGGCTGGGATGCCTTTGTGGAACTGTACGGCCCCAGCATGCGGCCTCTGTTTGATTTCTCCTGG
CTGTCTCTGAAGACTCTGCTCAGTTTGGCCCTGGTGGGAGCTTGCATCACCCTGGGTGCCTATCTGGGCC
ACAAGGTTTAAACGAATTCGGGCTCGGTACCCGGGGATCCTCTAGAGTCGACCTGCAGGCATGCAAGCTG
ATCCGGCTGCTAACAAAGCCCGAAAGGAAGCTGAGTTGGCTGCTGCCACCGCTGAGCAATAACTAGCATA
ACCCCTTGGGGCGGCCGCTTCGAGCAGACATGATAAGATACATTGATGAGTTTGGACAAACCACAACTAG
AATGCAGTGAAAAAAATGCTTTATTTGTGAAATTTGTGATGCTATTGCTTTATTTGTAACCATTATAAGC
TGCAATAAACAAGTTAACAACAACAATTGCATTCATTTTATGTTTCAGGTTCAGGGGGAGATGTGGGAGG
TTTTTTTAAGCAAGTAAAACCTCTACAAATGTGGTAAAATCGAATTTTAACAAAATATTAACGCTTACAA
TTTCCTGATGCGGTATTTTCTCCTTACGCATCTGTGCGGTATTTCACACCGCATACGCGGATCTGCGCAG
CACCATGGCCTGAAATAACCTCTGAAAGAGGAACTTGGTTAGGTACCTTCTGAGGCGGAAAGAACCAGCT
GTGGAATGTGTGTCAGTTAGGGTGTGGAAAGTCCCCAGGCTCCCCAGCAGGCAGAAGTATGCAAAGCATG
CATCTCAATTAGTCAGCAACCAGGTGTGGAAAGTCCCCAGGCTCCCCAGCAGGCAGAAGTATGCAAAGCA
TGCATCTCAATTAGTCAGCAACCATAGTCCCGCCCCTAACTCCGCCCATCCCGCCCCTAACTCCGCCCAG
TTCCGCCCATTCTCCGCCCCATGGCTGACTAATTTTTTTTATTTATGCAGAGGCCGAGGCCGCCTCGGCC
TCTGAGCTATTCCAGAAGTAGTGAGGAGGCTTTTTTGGAGGCCTAGGCTTTTGCAAAAAGCTTAATTAAC
TGTTGACAATTAATCATCGGCATAGTATATCGGCATAGTATAATACGACAAGGTGAGGAACTAAACCCAG
GAGGCAGATCATGATTGAACAAGATGGATTGCACGCAGGTTCTCCGGCCGCTTGGGTGGAGAGGCTATTC
GGCTATGACTGGGCACAACAGACAATCGGCTGCTCTGATGCCGCCGTGTTCCGGCTGTCAGCGCAGGGGC
GCCCGGTTCTTTTTGTCAAGACCGACCTGTCCGGTGCCCTGAATGAACTGCAGGACGAGGCAGCGCGGCT
ATCGTGGCTGGCCACGACGGGCGTTCCTTGCGCAGCTGTGCTCGACGTTGTCACTGAAGCGGGAAGGGAC
TGGCTGCTATTGGGCGAAGTGCCGGGGCAGGATCTCCTGTCATCTCACCTTGCTCCTGCCGAGAAAGTAT
CCATCATGGCTGATGCAATGCGGCGGCTGCATACGCTTGATCCGGCTACCTGCCCATTCGACCACCAAGC
GAAACATCGCATCGAGCGAGCACGTACTCGGATGGAAGCCGGTCTTGTCGATCAGGATGATCTGGACGAA
GAGCATCAGGGGCTCGCGCCAGCCGAACTGTTCGCCAGGCTCAAGGCGCGCATGCCCGACGGCGAGGATC
TCGTCGTGACCCATGGCGATGCCTGCTTGCCGAATATCATGGTGGAAAATGGCCGCTTTTCTGGATTCAT
CGACTGTGGCCGGCTGGGTGTGGCGGACCGCTATCAGGACATAGCGTTGGCTACCCGTGATATTGCTGAA
GAGCTTGGCGGCGAATGGGCTGACCGCTTCCTCGTGCTTTACGGTATCGCCGCTCCCGATTCGCAGCGCA
TCGCCTTCTATCGCCTTCTTGACGAGTTCTTCTGAGCGGGACTCTGGGGTTCGAAATGACCGACCAAGCG
ACGCCCAACCTGCCATCACGATGGCCGCAATAAAATATCTTTATTTTCATTACATCTGTGTGTTGGTTTT
TTGTGTGAATCGATAGCGATAAGGATCCGCTCATGCGATGATAAGCTGTCAAACATGAGAATTACAACTT
ATATCGTATGGGGCTGACTTCAGGTGCTACATTTGAAGAGATAAATTGCACTGAAATCTAGAAATATTTT
ATCTGATTAATAAGATGATCTTCTTGAGATCGTTTTGGTCTGCGCGTAATCTCTTGCTCTGAAAACGAAA
AAACCGCCTTGCAGGGCGGTTTTTCGAAGGTTCTCTGAGCTACCAACTCTTTGAACCGAGGTAACTGGCT
TGGAGGAGCGCAGTCACCAAAACTTGTCCTTTCAGTTTAGCCTTAACCGGCGCATGACTTCAAGACTAAC
TCCTCTAAATCAATTACCAGTGGCTGCTGCCAGTGGTGCTTTTGCATGTCTTTCCGGGTTGGACTCAAGA
CGATAGTTACCGGATAAGGCGCAGCGGTCGGACTGAACGGGGGGTTCGTGCATACAGTCCAGCTTGGAGC
GAACTGCCTACCCGGAACTGAGTGTCAGGCGTGGAATGAGACAAACGCGGCCATAACAGCGGAATGACAC
CGGTAAACCGAAAGGCAGGAACAGGAGAGCGCACGAGGGAGCCGCCAGGGGGAAACGCCTGGTATCTTTA
TAGTCCTGTCGGGTTTCGCCACCACTGATTTGAGCGTCAGATTTCGTGATGCTTGTCAGGGGGGCGGAGC
CTATGGAAAAACGGCTTTGCCGCGGCCCTCTCACTTCCCTGTTAAGTATCTTCCTGGCATCTTCCAGGAA
ATCTCCGCCCCGTTCGTAAGCCATTTCCGCTCGCCGCAGTCGAACGACCGAGCGTAGCGAGTCAGTGAGC
GAGGAAGCGGAATATATCCTGTATCACATATTCTGCTGACGCACCGGTGCAGCCTTTTTTCTCCTGCCAC
ATGAAGCACTTCACTGACACCCTCATCAGTGCCAACATAGTAAGCCAGTATACACTCCGCTAGCGCTGAT
GTCCGGCGGTGCTTTTGCCGTTACGCACCACCCCGTCATGAGATTACGCGTTTTAGCGGTGCGTACAATT
AAGGGATTATGGTAAATCCACTTACTGTCTGCCCTCGTAGCCATCGAGATAAACCGCAGTACTCCGGCCA
CGATGCGTCCGGCGTAGAGGATCGAGATCT
Features (pLannotate 1.2.2; 23 found; start..end, strand, type, name):
    140..517     +  enhancer       CMV enhancer: human cytomegalovirus immediate early enhancer
    519..718     +  promoter       CMV promoter: human cytomegalovirus (CMV) immediate early promoter
    857..989     +  intron         chimeric intron: chimera between introns from human β-globin and immunoglobulin heavy chain genes
   1033..1051    +  promoter       T7 promoter: promoter for bacteriophage T7 RNA polymerase
   1065..1577    +  CDS            Nluc: NanoLuc® luciferase human codon-optimized
   1599..2315    +  CDS            BCL2: BCL2_HUMAN - Experimental evidence at protein level: Swiss-Prot protein existence level 1. Suppresses apoptosis in a variety of cell systems including factor-dependent lymphohematopoietic and neural cells. Regulates cell death by controlling the mitochondrial membrane permeability. Appears to function in a feedback loop system with caspases. Inhibits caspase activity either by preventing the release of cytochrome c from the mitochondria and/or by binding to the apoptosis-activating factor (APAF-1). May attenuate inflammation by impairing NLRP1-inflammasome activation, hence CASP1 activation an
   2324..2379    +  misc_feature   MCS: pUC18/19 multiple cloning site
   2386..2435    +  CDS            SET1 (fragment): solubility-enhancement tag derived from T7 phage gene 10B
   2443..2462    +  terminator     T7 terminator (fragment): transcription terminator for bacteriophage T7 RNA polymerase
   2484..2605    -  polyA_signal   SV40 poly(A) signal: SV40 polyadenylation signal
   2628..2696    -  CDS            large T antigen (fragment): large T antigen from SV40 (simian virus 40)
   2701..2733    +  rep_origin     M13 ori (fragment): M13 bacteriophage origin of replication; arrow indicates direction of (+) strand synthesis
   2734..2785    -  misc_feature   bom (fragment): basis of mobility region from pBR322
   2850..3207    +  promoter       SV40 promoter: SV40 enhancer and early promoter
   3222..3269    +  promoter       EM7 promoter: synthetic bacterial promoter&nbsp
   3301..4092    +  CDS            neo: KKA2_KLEPN - Also known as kan, nptII. Experimental evidence at protein level: Swiss-Prot protein existence level 1. Resistance to kanamycin, neomycin, paromomycin, ribostamycin, butirosin and gentamicin B. From Klebsiella pneumoniae.
   4159..4207    +  polyA_signal   poly(A) signal: synthetic polyadenylation signal
   4236..4252    -  promoter       tet promoter (fragment): E. coli promoter for tetracycline efflux protein gene
   4364..4909    +  rep_origin     p15A ori: Plasmids containing the medium-copy-number p15A origin of replication can be propagated in E. coli cells that contain a second plasmid with the ColE1 origin.
   4997..5052    +  rep_origin     RSF ori (fragment): Plasmids containing the RSF 1030 origin of replication can be propagated in E. coli cells that contain additional plasmids with compatible origins.
   5151..5177    -  misc_feature   bom (fragment): basis of mobility region from pBR322
   5171..5218    -  mobile_element IS1 (fragment): prokaryotic transposable element IS1
   5226..5297    +  misc_feature   cer region (fragment): ColE1-derived recombination site that helps to maintain plasmids as monomers
