[The description below was written by a language model from this plasmid's Addgene catalogue record and pLannotate feature annotations shown in this document.]
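Description:
NanoLuc-BCL2 Fusion Vector is a mammalian expression plasmid of about 5.35 kb built on the pFN31K-low Nluc CMV-Hygro Flexi Vector backbone. It is designed to produce human BCL2 carrying NanoLuc luciferase at its N terminus. In bacteria it replicates from a p15A origin, consistent with the low copy number listed in the catalogue, and it is selected with kanamycin. The resistance gene is neo (nptII), which sits behind both an SV40 enhancer/early promoter and the bacterial EM7 promoter and is followed by a synthetic poly(A) signal. This dual-promoter layout lets the same gene be expressed in E. coli and in mammalian cells. The backbone name mentions "Hygro", but the feature table shows no hygromycin resistance gene, only neo. Several short fragments annotated around the origin (bom, IS1, cer, RSF and M13 ori pieces) appear to be backbone remnants or partial matches rather than functional modules.

The expression cassette uses the human CMV immediate-early enhancer and promoter, followed by a chimeric β-globin/immunoglobulin intron that typically improves transcript processing and expression. A T7 promoter lies just upstream of the coding region and could support in vitro or phage-polymerase transcription. The human codon-optimized Nluc open reading frame comes first, then a short linker and the BCL2 coding sequence. These are followed by a multiple cloning site remnant, a partial T7 terminator and an SV40 polyadenylation signal. BCL2 is an anti-apoptotic regulator of mitochondrial membrane permeability. Beyond expression in mammalian cells, the record states no specific assay, though bright luminescent fusions of this kind are commonly used as donors in bioluminescence energy-transfer measurements of protein interactions or ligand binding in live cells.
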