Addgene plasmid #238866: NanoLuc-BCL2 Fusion Vector
Purpose: Express NanoLuc-BCL2 Fusion Protein in Mammalian Cells under a CMV promoter
Depositing lab: Promega Corporation.
Backbone
  Vector backbone: pFN31K-low Nluc CMV-Hygro Flexi(R) Vector
  Vector type: Mammalian Expression
Growth in bacteria
  Bacterial resistance: Kanamycin, 50 μg/mL
  Growth temperature: 37°C
  Growth strain: DH5alpha
  Copy number: Low Copy
Gene/Insert
  Gene/Insert name: BCL2
  Species: H. sapiens (human)
  Entrez Gene: BCL2 (a.k.a. Bcl-2, PPP1R50)
  Promoter: CMV
  Tag / fusion protein: NanoLuc (R) (N terminal on backbone)
  Cloning method: Other
Terms and licenses: Academic/Nonprofit Terms; Industry Terms
How to cite: NanoLuc-BCL2 Fusion Vector was a gift from Promega Corporation (Addgene plasmid # 238866 ; http://n2t.net/addgene:238866 ; RRID:Addgene_238866)
